Addgene plasmid #209704: pCMV-SH2
Depositing lab: Stewart Loh. Publication: Adaptable, turn-on maturation (ATOM) fluorescent biosensors for multiplexed detection in cells. Sekhon H, Ha JH, Presti MF, Procopio SB, Jarvis AR, Mirsky PO, John AM, Loh SN. Nat Methods. 2023 Nov 9. doi: 10.1038/s41592-023-02065-w. PubMed 37945909.
Backbone
  Vector backbone: pCMV-N1
  Vector type: Mammalian Expression
Growth in bacteria
  Bacterial resistance: Kanamycin, 50 μg/mL
  Growth temperature: 37°C
  Growth strain: DH5alpha
  Copy number: High Copy
Gene/Insert
  Gene/Insert name: SH2
  Species: Synthetic
  Cloning method: Restriction Enzyme; 5′ cloning site Unknown (unknown if destroyed); 3′ cloning site Unknown (unknown if destroyed)
Terms and licenses: Academic/Nonprofit Terms; Industry Terms: Not Available to Industry
Depositor comments: Please visit https://doi.org/10.1101/2023.03.28.534597 for bioRxiv preprint.
How to cite: pCMV-SH2 was a gift from Stewart Loh (Addgene plasmid # 209704 ; http://n2t.net/addgene:209704 ; RRID:Addgene_209704)
