[The description below was written by a language model from this plasmid's Addgene catalogue record and pLannotate feature annotations shown in this document.]
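Description:
pCMV-SH2 is a small (about 4.3 kb) mammalian expression plasmid built on a pCMV-N1 backbone, designed for transient or stable expression of an SH2 domain in cultured mammalian cells. It is propagated in E. coli as a high-copy plasmid through a ColE1/pUC-type origin and selected with kanamycin. The resistance gene is the Tn5 aminoglycoside phosphotransferase (NeoR/KanR), which sits behind tandem bacterial (bla-type) and SV40 early promoters and is terminated by an HSV TK polyadenylation signal. The same cassette therefore gives kanamycin resistance in bacteria and can support G418 selection in mammalian cells. An f1 origin is also present. The short ble and bGH poly(A) fragments annotated nearby appear to be backbone remnants rather than functional units.

The payload lies downstream of the human cytomegalovirus immediate early enhancer and promoter and is terminated by an SV40 poly(A) signal. The catalogue lists the insert simply as a synthetic "SH2". The automated annotation matches an approximately 390 bp coding segment to a fragment of the ABL tyrosine kinase, which suggests that the insert is an Abl-type SH2 domain, although the record does not state its origin explicitly. It is followed closely by a short fragment of SV40 large T antigen. This may correspond to a nuclear localization sequence fused to the domain, but the record does not confirm that, and no fluorescent protein or epitope tag is annotated. The cloning sites are not recorded.

The plasmid was deposited with a study describing adaptable, turn-on maturation (ATOM) fluorescent biosensors for multiplexed detection in cells. It plausibly serves to express the SH2 domain as a target protein for such sensors, though the record does not state its precise role.
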