Features (pLannotate 1.2.2; 13 found; start..end, strand, type, name):
    439..742     +  enhancer       CMV enhancer: human cytomegalovirus immediate early enhancer
    743..946     +  promoter       CMV promoter: human cytomegalovirus (CMV) immediate early promoter
    996..1385    +  CDS            ABL (fragment): ABL_FSVHY - Experimental evidence at transcript level: Swiss-Prot protein existence level 2. From Feline sarcoma virus (strain Hardy-Zuckerman 2).
   1404..1487    +  CDS            large T antigen (fragment): large T antigen from SV40 (simian virus 40)
   1510..1631    +  polyA_signal   SV40 poly(A) signal: SV40 polyadenylation signal
   1665..2093    -  rep_origin     f1 ori (sequence partly withheld): f1 bacteriophage origin of replication; arrow indicates direction of (+) strand synthesis
   2120..2224    +  promoter       AmpR promoter: bla
   2226..2583    +  promoter       SV40 promoter: SV40 enhancer and early promoter
   2618..3412    +  CDS            NeoR/KanR: aminoglycoside phosphotransferase from Tn5; aph(3')-II (or nptII); confers resistance to neomycin, kanamycin, and G418 (Geneticin®)
   3433..3585    +  CDS            ble (fragment): BLE_KLEPN - Experimental evidence at protein level: Swiss-Prot protein existence level 1. Binding protein with a strong affinity to the bleomycin family of antibiotics. Binds to CL990; an antimitotic-antibiotic compound. From Klebsiella pneumoniae.
   3644..3691    +  polyA_signal   HSV TK poly(A) signal: herpes simplex virus thymidine kinase polyadenylation signal (Cole and Stacy, 1985)
   3782..3798    -  polyA_signal   bGH poly(A) signal (fragment): bovine growth hormone polyadenylation signal
   4020..264     +  rep_origin     ori (across the origin): high-copy-number ColE1/pMB1/pBR322/pUC origin of replication
>Addgene plasmid #209704 | pCMV-SH2 | addgene full sequence | sequence record 413185 | Addgene NGS Result
GGTTCGTGCACACAGCCCAGCTTGGAGCGAACGACCTACACCGAACTGAGATACCTACAGCGTGAGCTAT
GAGAAAGCGCCACGCTTCCCGAAGGGAGAAAGGCGGACAGGTATCCGGTAAGCGGCAGGGTCGGAACAGG
AGAGCGCACGAGGGAGCTTCCAGGGGGAAACGCCTGGTATCTTTATAGTCCTGTCGGGTTTCGCCACCTC
TGACTTGAGCGTCGATTTTTGTGATGCTCGTCAGGGGGGCGGAGCCTATGGAAAAACGCCAGCAACGCGG
CCTTTTTACGGTTCCTGGCCTTTTGCTGGCCTTTTGCTCACATGTTCTTTCCTGCGTTATCCCCTGATTC
TGTGGATAACCGTATTACCGCCATGCATTAGTTATTAATAGTAATCAATTACGGGGTCATTAGTTCATAG
CCCATATATGGAGTTCCGCGTTACATAACTTACGGTAAATGGCCCGCCTGGCTGACCGCCCAACGACCCC
CGCCCATTGACGTCAATAATGACGTATGTTCCCATAGTAACGCCAATAGGGACTTTCCATTGACGTCAAT
GGGTGGAGTATTTACGGTAAACTGCCCACTTGGCAGTACATCAAGTGTATCATATGCCAAGTACGCCCCC
TATTGACGTCAATGACGGTAAATGGCCCGCCTGGCATTATGCCCAGTACATGACCTTATGGGACTTTCCT
ACTTGGCAGTACATCTACGTATTAGTCATCGCTATTACCATGGTGATGCGGTTTTGGCAGTACATCAATG
GGCGTGGATAGCGGTTTGACTCACGGGGATTTCCAAGTCTCCACCCCATTGACGTCAATGGGAGTTTGTT
TTGGCACCAAAATCAACGGGACTTTCCAAAATGTCGTAACAACTCCGCCCCATTGACGCAAATGGGCGGT
AGGCGTGTACGGTGGGAGGTCTATATAAGCAGAGCTGGTTTAGTGAACCGTCAGATCCGCTAGCGCTACC
GGACTCAGATCTCGAGCTCAAGCTTCGAATTCGGCCACCATGCCAAGCAACTACATCACGCCAGTCAACA
GTCTGGAGAAACACTCCTGGTACCATGGGCCTGTGTCCCGCAATGCCGCTGAGTATCTGCTGAGCAGCGG
GATCAATGGCAGCTTCTTGGTGCGTGAGAGTGAGAGCAGTCCTGGCCAGAGGTCCATCTCGCTGAGATAC
GAAGGGAGGGTGTACCATTACAGGATCAACACTGCTTCTGATGGCAAGCTCTACGTCTCCTCCGAGAGCC
GCTTCAACACCCTGGCCGAGTTGGTTCATCATCATTCAACGGTGGCCGACGGGCTCATCACCACGCTCCA
TTATCCAGCCCCAAAGCGCAACAAGCCCACTGTCTATGGTGTGTCCCCCAACTACTGAGCGGCCGCGACT
CTAGATCATAATCAGCCATACCACATTTGTAGAGGTTTTACTTGCTTTAAAAAACCTCCCACACCTCCCC
CTGAACCTGAAACATAAAATGAATGCAATTGTTGTTGTTAACTTGTTTATTGCAGCTTATAATGGTTACA
AATAAAGCAATAGCATCACAAATTTCACAAATAAAGCATTTTTTTCACTGCATTCTAGTTGTGGTTTGTC
CAAACTCATCAATGTATCTTAAGGCGTAAATTGTAAGCGTTAATATTTTGTTAAAATTCGCGTTAAATTT
TTGTTAAATCAGCTCATTTTTTAACCAATAGGCCGAAATCGGCAAAATCCCTTATAAATCAAAAGAATAG
ACCGAGATAGGGT
[37 nt withheld, positions 1764-1800]
AAAGAACGTGGACTCCAACGTCAAAGG
[49 nt withheld, positions 1828-1876]
T
[91 nt withheld, positions 1878-1968]
G
[124 nt withheld, positions 1970-2093]
CAGGTGGCACTTTTCGGGGAAATGTGCGCGGAACCCCTATTTGTTTATTTTTCTAAATACATTCAAATAT
GTATCCGCTCATGAGACAATAACCCTGATAAATGCTTCAATAATATTGAAAAAGGAAGAGTCCTGAGGCG
GAAAGAACCAGCTGTGGAATGTGTGTCAGTTAGGGTGTGGAAAGTCCCCAGGCTCCCCAGCAGGCAGAAG
TATGCAAAGCATGCATCTCAATTAGTCAGCAACCAGGTGTGGAAAGTCCCCAGGCTCCCCAGCAGGCAGA
AGTATGCAAAGCATGCATCTCAATTAGTCAGCAACCATAGTCCCGCCCCTAACTCCGCCCATCCCGCCCC
TAACTCCGCCCAGTTCCGCCCATTCTCCGCCCCATGGCTGACTAATTTTTTTTATTTATGCAGAGGCCGA
GGCCGCCTCGGCCTCTGAGCTATTCCAGAAGTAGTGAGGAGGCTTTTTTGGAGGCCTAGGCTTTTGCAAA
GATCGATCAAGAGACAGGATGAGGATCGTTTCGCATGATTGAACAAGATGGATTGCACGCAGGTTCTCCG
GCCGCTTGGGTGGAGAGGCTATTCGGCTATGACTGGGCACAACAGACAATCGGCTGCTCTGATGCCGCCG
TGTTCCGGCTGTCAGCGCAGGGGCGCCCGGTTCTTTTTGTCAAGACCGACCTGTCCGGTGCCCTGAATGA
ACTGCAAGACGAGGCAGCGCGGCTATCGTGGCTGGCCACGACGGGCGTTCCTTGCGCAGCTGTGCTCGAC
GTTGTCACTGAAGCGGGAAGGGACTGGCTGCTATTGGGCGAAGTGCCGGGGCAGGATCTCCTGTCATCTC
ACCTTGCTCCTGCCGAGAAAGTATCCATCATGGCTGATGCAATGCGGCGGCTGCATACGCTTGATCCGGC
TACCTGCCCATTCGACCACCAAGCGAAACATCGCATCGAGCGAGCACGTACTCGGATGGAAGCCGGTCTT
GTCGATCAGGATGATCTGGACGAAGAGCATCAGGGGCTCGCGCCAGCCGAACTGTTCGCCAGGCTCAAGG
CGAGCATGCCCGACGGCGAGGATCTCGTCGTGACCCATGGCGATGCCTGCTTGCCGAATATCATGGTGGA
AAATGGCCGCTTTTCTGGATTCATCGACTGTGGCCGGCTGGGTGTGGCGGACCGCTATCAGGACATAGCG
TTGGCTACCCGTGATATTGCTGAAGAGCTTGGCGGCGAATGGGCTGACCGCTTCCTCGTGCTTTACGGTA
TCGCCGCTCCCGATTCGCAGCGCATCGCCTTCTATCGCCTTCTTGACGAGTTCTTCTGAGCGGGACTCTG
GGGTTCGAAATGACCGACCAAGCGACGCCCAACCTGCCATCACGAGATTTCGATTCCACCGCCGCCTTCT
ATGAAAGGTTGGGCTTCGGAATCGTTTTCCGGGACGCCGGCTGGATGATCCTCCAGCGCGGGGATCTCAT
GCTGGAGTTCTTCGCCCACCCTAGGGGGAGGCTAACTGAAACACGGAAGGAGACAATACCGGAAGGAACC
CGCGCTATGACGGCAATAAAAAGACAGAATAAAACGCACGGTGTTGGGTCGTTTGTTCATAAACGCGGGG
TTCGGTCCCAGGGCTGGCACTCTGTCGATACCCCACCGAGACCCCATTGGGGCCAATACGCCCGCGTTTC
TTCCTTTTCCCCACCCCACCCCCCAAGTTCGGGTGAAGGCCCAGGGCTCGCAGCCAACGTCGGGGCGGCA
GGCCCTGCCATAGCCTCAGGTTACTCATATATACTTTAGATTGATTTAAAACTTCATTTTTAATTTAAAA
GGATCTAGGTGAAGATCCTTTTTGATAATCTCATGACCAAAATCCCTTAACGTGAGTTTTCGTTCCACTG
AGCGTCAGACCCCGTAGAAAAGATCAAAGGATCTTCTTGAGATCCTTTTTTTCTGCGCGTAATCTGCTGC
TTGCAAACAAAAAAACCACCGCTACCAGCGGTGGTTTGTTTGCCGGATCAAGAGCTACCAACTCTTTTTC
CGAAGGTAACTGGCTTCAGCAGAGCGCAGATACCAAATACTGTTCTTCTAGTGTAGCCGTAGTTAGGCCA
CCACTTCAAGAACTCTGTAGCACCGCCTACATACCTCGCTCTGCTAATCCTGTTACCAGTGGCTGCTGCC
AGTGGCGATAAGTCGTGTCTTACCGGGTTGGACTCAAGACGATAGTTACCGGATAAGGCGCAGCGGTCGG
GCTGAACGGGG
